Addgene plasmid #230487: AiP14287 - pAAV-AiE0356h_3xC4-minBG-SYFP2-WPRE3-BGHpA (Alias: CN4287)
Purpose: AiE0356h_3xC4 is an enhancer sequence, designed to drive AAV-mediated transgene expression in specific populations of brain cells
Depositing lab: Allen Institute for Brain Science & Jonathan Ting. Depositing organization: Allen Institute. Publication: A suite of enhancer AAVs and transgenic mouse lines for genetic access to cortical cell types. Ben-Simon Y, Hooper M, Narayan S, Daigle TL, Dwivedi D, Way SW, Oster A, Stafford DA, Mich JK, Taormina MJ, Martinez RA, Opitz-Araya X, Roth JR, Alexander JR, Allen S, Amster A, Arbuckle J, Ayala A, Baker PM, Bakken TE, Barcelli T, Barta S, Bendrick J, Bertagnolli D, Bielstein C, Bishwakarma P, Bowlus J, Boyer G, Brouner K, Casian B, Casper T, Chakka AB, Chakrabarty R, Chance RK, Chavan S, Clark M, Colbert K, Collman F, Daniel S, Departee M, DiValentin P, Donadio N, Dotson N, Egdorf T, Fliss T, Gabitto M, Garcia J, Gary A, Gasperini M, Gloe J, Goldy J, Gore BB, Graybuck L, Greisman N, Haeseleer F, Halterman C, Haradon Z, Hastings SD, Helback O, Ho W, Hockemeyer D, Huang C, Huff S, Hunker A, Johansen N, Jones D, Juneau Z, Kalmbach B, Kannan M, Khem S, Kussick E, Kutsal R, Larsen R, Lee C, Lee AY, Leibly M, Lenz GH, Li S, Liang E, Lusk N, Madigan Z, Malloy J, Malone J, McCue R, Melchor J, Mollenkopf T, Moosman S, Morin E, Newman D, Ng L, Ngo K, Omstead V, Otto S, Oyama A, Pena N, Pham T, Phillips E, Pom CA, Potekhina L, Ransford S, Ray PL, Rette D, Reynoldson C, Rimorin C, Rocha D, Ruiz A, Sanchez REA, Sawyer L, Sedeno-Cortes A, Sevigny JP, Shapovalova N, Shepard N, Shulga L, Sigler AR, Siverts L, Soliman S, Somasundaram S, Staats B, Stewart K, Szelenyi E, Tieu M, Trader C, Tran A, van Velthoven CTJ, Walker M, Wang Y, Weed N, Wirthlin M, Wood T, Wynalda B, Yao Z, Zhou T, Ariza J, Dee N, Reding M, Ronellenfitch K, Mufti S, Sunkin SM, Smith KA, Esposito L, Waters J, Thyagarajan B, Yao S, Lein ES, Zeng H, Levi BP, Ngai J, Ting JT, Tasic B. Cell. 2025 May 16:S0092-8674(25)00513-6. doi: 10.1016/j.cell.2025.05.002. PubMed 40403729.
Backbone
  Vector backbone: pAAV2
  Vector type: AAV
Growth in bacteria
  Bacterial resistance: Ampicillin, 100 μg/mL
  Growth temperature: 37°C
  Growth strain: NEB Stable
  Copy number: High Copy
Gene/Insert
  Gene/Insert name: SYFP2
  Species: Synthetic
  Promoter: minBG
  Cloning method: Gibson Cloning
Terms and licenses: Academic/Nonprofit Terms; Industry Terms: Not Available to Industry
How to cite: AiP14287 - pAAV-AiE0356h_3xC4-minBG-SYFP2-WPRE3-BGHpA (Alias: CN4287) was a gift from Allen Institute for Brain Science & Jonathan Ting (Addgene plasmid # 230487 ; http://n2t.net/addgene:230487 ; RRID:Addgene_230487)
