[The description below was written by a language model from this plasmid's Addgene catalogue record and pLannotate feature annotations shown in this document.]
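Description:
AiP14287 - pAAV-AiE0356h_3xC4-minBG-SYFP2-WPRE3-BGHpA (alias CN4287) is an AAV transfer plasmid built on a pAAV2 backbone, about 4.7 kb in the sequenced record, intended for packaging a recombinant AAV genome that reports enhancer activity in the brain. In bacteria it is maintained as a high-copy plasmid through a ColE1/pUC-type origin and selected with ampicillin via the bla gene and its native promoter. An f1 phage origin is also present, along with short pBR322-derived bom and rop remnants that are only backbone fragments.

The payload lies between AAV2 inverted terminal repeats, which provide the signals for replication and encapsidation of the intervening DNA. The annotation detects a complete ITR downstream of the cassette but only two short ITR fragments at the upstream end, which may reflect how this repetitive region was read or annotated. Within the cassette, the AiE0356h_3xC4 enhancer is placed upstream of a minimal beta-globin promoter (minBG). The name suggests three concatenated copies of a core segment, though the record does not spell this out. The minimal promoter has little activity alone, so expression depends on the enhancer. Neither the enhancer nor minBG is called in the feature table, but they presumably occupy the unannotated stretch before the coding sequence. The reporter is SYFP2, a rapidly maturing monomeric yellow fluorescent protein, followed by WPRE3, a shortened woodchuck posttranscriptional element (annotated as two WPRE fragments) that boosts transcript expression, and the bovine growth hormone polyadenylation signal.

The construct belongs to a suite of enhancer AAVs for genetic access to cortical cell types, using fluorescence to label specific brain cell populations. The record does not state which population this enhancer targets.
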