Features (pLannotate 1.2.2; 14 found; start..end, strand, type, name):
     12..39      +  repeat_region  AAV2 ITR (fragment): inverted terminal repeat of adeno-associated virus serotype 2 inverted
     68..95      +  repeat_region  AAV2 ITR (fragment): inverted terminal repeat of adeno-associated virus serotype 2 inverted
    685..1401    +  CDS            SYFP2: SYFP2 is a basic (constitutively fluorescent) yellow fluorescent protein published in 2006, derived from Aequorea victoria. It is reported to be a very rapidly-maturing monomer with moderate acid sensitivity.
   1441..1598    +  misc_feature   WPRE (fragment): woodchuck hepatitis virus posttranscriptional regulatory element
   1604..1684    +  misc_feature   WPRE (fragment): woodchuck hepatitis virus posttranscriptional regulatory element
   1701..1812    +  polyA_signal   bGH poly(A) signal: bovine growth hormone polyadenylation signal
   1930..2070    +  repeat_region  AAV2 ITR: inverted terminal repeat of adeno-associated virus serotype 2 inverted
   2075..2126    -  misc_feature   bom (fragment): basis of mobility region from pBR322
   2145..2600    +  rep_origin     f1 ori (sequence partly withheld): f1 bacteriophage origin of replication; arrow indicates direction of (+) strand synthesis
   2601..2650    -  misc_feature   bom (fragment): basis of mobility region from pBR322
   2752..2787    -  CDS            rop (fragment): Rop protein, which maintains plasmids at low copy number; rop
   2882..2986    +  promoter       AmpR promoter: bla
   2987..3847    +  CDS            AmpR: β-lactamase; bla; confers resistance to ampicillin, carbenicillin, and related antibiotics
   4018..4606    +  rep_origin     ori: high-copy-number ColE1/pMB1/pBR322/pUC origin of replication
>Addgene plasmid #230487 | AiP14287 - pAAV-AiE0356h_3xC4-minBG-SYFP2-WPRE3-BGHpA (Alias: CN4287) | addgene full sequence | sequence record 470856 | Addgene NGS Result
CCTGCAGGCAGCTGCGCGCTCGCTCGCTCACTGAGGCCGCCCGGGCGTCGGGCGACCTTTGGTCGCCCGG
CCTCAGTGAGCGAGCGAGCGCGCAGAGAGGGAGTGGCCAACTCCATCACTAGGGGTTCCTGCGGCCGCAC
GCGTCCTGGCCCCAATCCCGGGCTGTGACTGACCTTCAGATGCAGGCAGCAGAGAGAAGAGGACAAAAGT
GCACCGCTGGGGAAAGGCAAGCAGCTGGCACCCAGGGCACCAAAGACCCGCACAGTGAGCATCAAGGCCA
GCAAGGGCACACCTGGCCCCAATCCCGGGCTGTGACTGACCTTCAGATGCAGGCAGCAGAGAGAAGAGGA
CAAAAGTGCACCGCTGGGGAAAGGCAAGCAGCTGGCACCCAGGGCACCAAAGACCCGCACAGTGAGCATC
AAGGCCAGCAAGGGCACACCTGGCCCCAATCCCGGGCTGTGACTGACCTTCAGATGCAGGCAGCAGAGAG
AAGAGGACAAAAGTGCACCGCTGGGGAAAGGCAAGCAGCTGGCACCCAGGGCACCAAAGACCCGCACAGT
GAGCATCAAGGCCAGCAAGGGCACAGAGCTCGGGCTGGGCATAAAAGTCAGGGCAGAGCCATCTATTGCT
TACATTTGCTTCTGGGATCCAGATCTTTCGAAGCTAGCGCTACCGGTCGCCACCATGGTGAGCAAGGGCG
AGGAGCTGTTCACCGGGGTGGTGCCCATCCTGGTCGAGCTGGACGGCGACGTAAACGGCCACAAGTTCAG
CGTGTCCGGCGAGGGCGAGGGCGATGCCACCTACGGCAAGCTGACCCTGAAGCTGATCTGCACCACCGGC
AAGCTGCCCGTGCCCTGGCCCACCCTCGTGACCACCCTGGGCTACGGCGTGCAGTGCTTCGCCCGCTACC
CCGACCACATGAAGCAGCACGACTTCTTCAAGTCCGCCATGCCCGAAGGCTACGTCCAGGAGCGCACCAT
CTTCTTCAAGGACGACGGCAACTACAAGACCCGCGCCGAGGTGAAGTTCGAGGGCGACACCCTGGTGAAC
CGCATCGAGCTGAAGGGCATCGACTTCAAGGAGGACGGCAACATCCTGGGGCACAAGCTGGAGTACAACT
ACAACAGCCACAACGTCTATATCACCGCCGACAAGCAGAAGAACGGCATCAAGGCCAACTTCAAGATCCG
CCACAACATCGAGGACGGCGGCGTGCAGCTCGCCGACCACTACCAGCAGAACACCCCCATCGGCGACGGC
CCCGTGCTGCTGCCCGACAACCACTACCTGAGCTACCAGTCCAAGCTGAGCAAAGACCCCAACGAGAAGC
GCGATCACATGGTCCTGCTGGAGTTCGTGACCGCCGCCGGGATCACTCTCGGCATGGACGAGCTGTACAA
GTAAGTCGACGGCGCGCCGCGGCCGCGAATTCGATATCATAATCAACCTCTGGATTACAAAATTTGTGAA
AGATTGACTGGTATTCTTAACTATGTTGCTCCTTTTACGCTATGTGGATACGCTGCTTTAATGCCTTTGT
ATCATGCTATTGCTTCCCGTATGGCTTTCATTTTCTCCTCCTTGTATAAATCCTGGTTAGTTCTTGCCAC
GGCGGAACTCATCGCCGCCTGCCTTGCCCGCTGCTGGACAGGGGCTCGGCTGTTGGGCACTGACAATTCC
GTGGCTCGAGAGATCTTCGACTGTGCCTTCTAGTTGCCAGCCATCTGTTGTTTGCCCCTCCCCCGTGCCT
TCCTTGACCCTGGAAGGTGCCACTCCCACTGTCCTTTCCTAATAAAATGAGGAAATTGCATCGCATTGTC
TGAGTAGGTGTCATTCTATTCTGGGGGGTGGGGTGGGGCAGGACAGCAAGGGGGAGGATTGGGAAGACAA
TAGCAGGCATGAGATCTCACGTGCGGACCGAGCGGCCGCAGGAACCCCTAGTGATGGAGTTGGCCACTCC
CTCTCTGCGCGCTCGCTCGCTCACTGAGGCCGGGCGACCAAAGGTCGCCCGACGCCCGGGCTTTGCCCGG
GCGGCCTCAGTGAGCGAGCGAGCGCGCAGCTGCCTGCAGGGGCGCCTGATGCGGTATTTTCTCCTTACGC
ATCTGTGCGGTATTTCACACCGCATA
[95 nt withheld, positions 2127-2221]
T
[46 nt withheld, positions 2223-2268]
C
[141 nt withheld, positions 2270-2410]
CCTTTGACGTTGGAGTCCACGTTCTTT
[37 nt withheld, positions 2438-2474]
ACTCTATCTCGGGCTATTCTTTTGATTTATAAGGGATTTTGCCGATTTCGGTCTATTGGTTAAAAAATGA
GCTGATTTAACAAAAATTTAACGCGAATTTTAACAAAATATTAACGTTTACAATTTTATGGTGCACTCTC
AGTACAATCTGCTCTGATGCCGCATAGTTAAGCCAGCCCCGACACCCGCCAACACCCGCTGACGCGCCCT
GACGGGCTTGTCTGCTCCCGGCATCCGCTTACAGACAAGCTGTGACCGTCTCCGGGAGCTGCATGTGTCA
GAGGTTTTCACCGTCATCACCGAAACGCGCGAGACGAAAGGGCCTCGTGATACGCCTATTTTTATAGGTT
AATGTCATGATAATAATGGTTTCTTAGACGTCAGGTGGCACTTTTCGGGGAAATGTGCGCGGAACCCCTA
TTTGTTTATTTTTCTAAATACATTCAAATATGTATCCGCTCATGAGACAATAACCCTGATAAATGCTTCA
ATAATATTGAAAAAGGAAGAGTATGAGTATTCAACATTTCCGTGTCGCCCTTATTCCCTTTTTTGCGGCA
TTTTGCCTTCCTGTTTTTGCTCACCCAGAAACGCTGGTGAAAGTAAAAGATGCTGAAGATCAGTTGGGTG
CACGAGTGGGTTACATCGAACTGGATCTCAACAGCGGTAAGATCCTTGAGAGTTTTCGCCCCGAAGAACG
TTTTCCAATGATGAGCACTTTTAAAGTTCTGCTATGTGGCGCGGTATTATCCCGTATTGACGCCGGGCAA
GAGCAACTCGGTCGCCGCATACACTATTCTCAGAATGACTTGGTTGAGTACTCACCAGTCACAGAAAAGC
ATCTTACGGATGGCATGACAGTAAGAGAATTATGCAGTGCTGCCATAACCATGAGTGATAACACTGCGGC
CAACTTACTTCTGACAACGATCGGAGGACCGAAGGAGCTAACCGCTTTTTTGCACAACATGGGGGATCAT
GTAACTCGCCTTGATCGTTGGGAACCGGAGCTGAATGAAGCCATACCAAACGACGAGCGTGACACCACGA
TGCCTGTAGCAATGGCAACAACGTTGCGCAAACTATTAACTGGCGAACTACTTACTCTAGCTTCCCGGCA
ACAATTAATAGACTGGATGGAGGCGGATAAAGTTGCAGGACCACTTCTGCGCTCGGCCCTTCCGGCTGGC
TGGTTTATTGCTGATAAATCTGGAGCCGGTGAGCGTGGGTCTCGCGGTATCATTGCAGCACTGGGGCCAG
ATGGTAAGCCCTCCCGTATCGTAGTTATCTACACGACGGGGAGTCAGGCAACTATGGATGAACGAAATAG
ACAGATCGCTGAGATAGGTGCCTCACTGATTAAGCATTGGTAACTGTCAGACCAAGTTTACTCATATATA
CTTTAGATTGATTTAAAACTTCATTTTTAATTTAAAAGGATCTAGGTGAAGATCCTTTTTGATAATCTCA
TGACCAAAATCCCTTAACGTGAGTTTTCGTTCCACTGAGCGTCAGACCCCGTAGAAAAGATCAAAGGATC
TTCTTGAGATCCTTTTTTTCTGCGCGTAATCTGCTGCTTGCAAACAAAAAAACCACCGCTACCAGCGGTG
GTTTGTTTGCCGGATCAAGAGCTACCAACTCTTTTTCCGAAGGTAACTGGCTTCAGCAGAGCGCAGATAC
CAAATACTGTTCTTCTAGTGTAGCCGTAGTTAGGCCACCACTTCAAGAACTCTGTAGCACCGCCTACATA
CCTCGCTCTGCTAATCCTGTTACCAGTGGCTGCTGCCAGTGGCGATAAGTCGTGTCTTACCGGGTTGGAC
TCAAGACGATAGTTACCGGATAAGGCGCAGCGGTCGGGCTGAACGGGGGGTTCGTGCACACAGCCCAGCT
TGGAGCGAACGACCTACACCGAACTGAGATACCTACAGCGTGAGCTATGAGAAAGCGCCACGCTTCCCGA
AGGGAGAAAGGCGGACAGGTATCCGGTAAGCGGCAGGGTCGGAACAGGAGAGCGCACGAGGGAGCTTCCA
GGGGGAAACGCCTGGTATCTTTATAGTCCTGTCGGGTTTCGCCACCTCTGACTTGAGCGTCGATTTTTGT
GATGCTCGTCAGGGGGGCGGAGCCTATGGAAAAACGCCAGCAACGCGGCCTTTTTACGGTTCCTGGCCTT
TTGCTGGCCTTTTGCTCACATGT
